>Addgene plasmid #35962 | pSPTg.T2FpAXK (#52) | addgene partial sequence | sequence record 52703 | SV40pA-R 5'-GAAATTTGTGATGCTATTGC-3'
ACAACAACAATTGCATTCATTTTATGTTTCAGGTTCAGGGGGAGGTGTGGGAGGTTTTTTAAAGCAAGTA
AAACCTCTACAGATGTGATATGGCTGATTATGATCATTACTTATCTAGAGCGGCCGCAAGCTTACTAGCT
TTCAACAACTCACAACTTTGCGACTTCCCGCTCGCATGGTCCACTCGCTCTTGTTTACAAGTTGGCGGCA
AGGAGAAACACCACAGAAGCAGGCGGTAACAGTCTCATTTCTGTCTGAGCACAGGGAGGGTTAAGTTCCT
TTTTCCTGTTTCCTTTGCAGATTAGGATGGGAAAGGCTGTATCTTAAAGGCACTTGGTATCAGCAGGGCT
TGGGGCAGAGCGAGCCCTATCCATCTTGCCCTTCATCCAAGGCTTATCTTCTGCTCCTGCTCCGGCTCCT
GCTCCTGCCTTAACTGGATTGTGGGGCAGAGGGATCTTTGTTACAAGTAAGGTCCTGGTCAGCATTTTCA
GGAACAATAGGGGTATCCTCTCATAGGCCAGGAATTGAATAACAAGCCCTCCACCTATGTATGGTATGCG
ATGAGGACCAGCCCTTGCAGGCTAAGCTGTTCTCTGGGGTGCATTTGGGATCCCTGACAGAAGGGGCTTT
GGGGCACGGGGAGCAGCACTTGCTCTCCTGTTTTTGTTTTCACTCACAGGGTTTGAATTGGGCAACAAAG
TTTCCTGTGATGAGAAATCATAACCTGGAAGGCAATCAATTTGAGGGAGCGTGGTTGAGGTCAGCTCTCA
GCGGAGCCACTAGAGACCAGATTCCACAGCCATTAGCCTATTTTCTTACACCCAGATCGCCTGCCTGTTG
GCCCTGAGCCCAAATATACGCATGCTACTGGCTACAGCTTTAATTTTTATTAGCATTTCATCTGAGTGTG
ATCTAATTCGTTGGA
