>Addgene plasmid #35962 | pSPTg.T2FpAXK (#52) | addgene partial sequence | sequence record 53180 | T7 5'-TAATACGACTCACTATAGGG-3'
TTTTTTTTTTTTTTTTAATTGCTGCTGTTTGTTTGGGAGTTGTTTTTTTATATTGGGATCTGAATTTTAA
AACCCATCCCAGATTCCCAGATGTCTGAAGTACTCCTGTCCCTAGGGTGGAGTCCTCTTTGGCCCTGCAG
CCAGACGCCTTGTACAGCCCAGGCCTGTGTGCCAAGGTTACGCCGGTTCACCATCTGACGGCCACCGAGC
AGTGAGTAGCTCCTAGGCCCCAGCAATGTCAATACTACCTTCCTGACTCCGCCTATTGTATCTAGAGGAA
AGTGGCTGCTCATTGTCTTCCAGAGCTCCCCCCAGGAAGCATGATATCACCCTCTAACAAAAGCGGGAAA
GCTGACAGATCTGCTGAGATGGGTGTGACCACACACACACACACACACACACACACACACACACACACAC
ACCTCCCTGATCAAGCCCTGAACAAGAGGCTGTGACAAGCANAGAGCAAACAGTGGCCACCCACACACCC
ATCAGCCTCACCAGCTCCTGTGACAGATCCATACATGTTTTCATTTCTATCACTTCCACACCATGACAGC
CATGTCCCCATGGGTATTCACTCCCCATCAGCAACAAATGTGCCAAAGAGTAAAGATTCTGCCCATCTGG
CAGATTGTGATCTTCAGTCCAGCTTCCACAATCTTGGGGGAAGGAACATGGTCAGACTGCTGGAGGGACA
TA
