[The description below was written by a language model from this plasmid's Addgene catalogue record.]
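Description:
pSPTg.T2FpAXK (#52) is a transgene expression vector built on the small Promega cloning plasmid pSP72 (about 2.5 kb) and designed for generating transgenic mice with vascular endothelial cell-specific expression of a gene of interest. It is propagated in E. coli under ampicillin selection. The record lists the copy number as unknown and provides no feature table, so the origin of replication and other backbone elements are not individually documented here.

The payload is an empty expression cassette assembled from three parts: a roughly 2 kb mouse Tie2 promoter fragment, an SV40 polyadenylation signal of about 300 bp, and a roughly 1.6 kb mouse Tie2 minimal enhancer fragment. Tie2 encodes an endothelial receptor tyrosine kinase, and combining its promoter with this enhancer is intended to restrict transcription of an inserted cDNA to the endothelium. The associated publication reports uniform endothelial-specific expression in both embryonic and adult transgenic mice. No coding sequence is present in the vector as deposited. Instead, a small cloning site with HindIII and NotI lies between the promoter and the polyA signal, where the user inserts a cDNA so that it is driven by the Tie2 promoter and its transcript is terminated and polyadenylated by the SV40 element. According to the depositor, the complete transgene can be released from the bacterial backbone by SalI digestion, yielding a linear fragment for injection to produce transgenic animals. The vector contains no reporter, epitope tag or mammalian selection marker according to the record.
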