Addgene plasmid #35962: pSPTg.T2FpAXK (#52)
Depositing lab: Thomas Sato. Depositing organization: Beth Israel Deaconess Medical Center. Publication: Uniform vascular-endothelial-cell-specific gene expression in both embryonic and adult transgenic mice. Schlaeger TM, Bartunkova S, Lawitts JA, Teichmann G, Risau W, Deutsch U, Sato TN. Proc Natl Acad Sci U S A. 1997 Apr 1;94(7):3058-63. 10.1073/pnas.94.7.3058 PubMed 9096345.
Backbone
  Vector backbone: pSP72
  Backbone manufacturer: Promega
  Backbone size w/o insert (bp): 2462
Growth in bacteria
  Bacterial resistance: Ampicillin, 100 μg/mL
  Growth temperature: 37°C
  Growth strain: XL1 Blue
  Copy number: Unknown
Gene/Insert 1
  Gene/Insert name: Tie2 promoter
  Species: M. musculus (mouse)
  Insert size (bp): 2000
Gene/Insert 2
  Gene/Insert name: SV40 pA
  Insert size (bp): 300
Gene/Insert 3
  Gene/Insert name: Tie2 enhancer
  Species: M. musculus (mouse)
  Insert size (bp): 1600
Terms and licenses: Academic/Nonprofit Terms; Industry Terms: Not Available to Industry
Depositor comments: This vector contains Tie2 promoter, SV40 polyA signal and Tie2 minimum enhancer fragment. MCS (HindIII and NotI) are located between the promoter and pA signal where you can insert your cDNA as indicated. DNA fragments can be excised by SalI digest from injection.
How to cite: pSPTg.T2FpAXK (#52) was a gift from Thomas Sato (Addgene plasmid # 35962 ; http://n2t.net/addgene:35962 ; RRID:Addgene_35962)
